Addgene plasmid #212425: pTwist-SARS-CoV-2 Spike-deltaC18 D950N (AAT)
Purpose: Encodes SARS-CoV-2 spike D950N for pseudovirus production
Depositing lab: Alejandro Balazs. Depositing organization: Massachusetts General Hospital. Publication: Ongoing evolution of SARS-CoV-2 drives escape from mRNA vaccine-induced humoral immunity. Roederer AL, Cao Y, Denis KS, Sheehan ML, Li CJ, Lam EC, Gregory DJ, Poznansky MC, Iafrate AJ, Canaday DH, Gravenstein S, Garcia-Beltran WF, Balazs AB. medRxiv [Preprint]. 2024 Mar 7:2024.03.05.24303815. doi: 10.1101/2024.03.05.24303815. PubMed 38496628.
Backbone
  Vector backbone: pTwist-CMV-BetaGlobin-WPRE-Neo
  Backbone manufacturer: Twist
  Vector type: Mammalian Expression
Growth in bacteria
  Bacterial resistance: Ampicillin, 100 μg/mL
  Growth temperature: 37°C
  Growth strain: DH5alpha
  Copy number: High Copy
Gene/Insert
  Gene/Insert name: SARS-CoV-2 Spike D950N
  Species: Severe acute respiratory syndrome coronavirus 2
  Mutation: D950N
  Entrez Gene: S (a.k.a. GU280_gp02, spike glycoprotein)
  Promoter: CAG
  Cloning method: Ligation Independent Cloning
Terms and licenses: Academic/Nonprofit Terms; Industry Terms: Not Available to Industry
Depositor comments: Please visit https://www.medrxiv.org/content/10.1101/2024.03.05.24303815v1 for medRxiv preprint.
How to cite: pTwist-SARS-CoV-2 Spike-deltaC18 D950N (AAT) was a gift from Alejandro Balazs (Addgene plasmid # 212425 ; http://n2t.net/addgene:212425 ; RRID:Addgene_212425)
