[The description below was written by a language model from this plasmid's Addgene catalogue record and pLannotate feature annotations shown in this document.]
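Description:
pTwist-SARS-CoV-2 Spike-deltaC18 D950N (AAT) is a 10,462 bp mammalian expression plasmid built on the Twist pTwist-CMV-BetaGlobin-WPRE-Neo backbone. It encodes the SARS-CoV-2 spike glycoprotein carrying the single substitution D950N. The "deltaC18" in the name indicates a version lacking the last 18 residues of the cytoplasmic tail, and the annotated spike reading frame of 3,765 nt is consistent with such a shortened protein. The "(AAT)" presumably denotes the codon used for the asparagine, though the record does not explain it. In bacteria the plasmid replicates from a high-copy ColE1/pUC-type origin and is selected with ampicillin through the AmpR β-lactamase gene.

The catalogue entry lists the promoter as CAG. The feature table and the backbone name instead point to a CMV enhancer with CMV promoter elements followed by a truncated human β-globin intron immediately upstream of the spike coding sequence, so the promoter designation is not consistent across the record. Downstream of the insert lie a WPRE, which enhances transcript stability and expression, and an SV40 polyadenylation signal. A separate cassette with the SV40 early promoter, neo and the bGH poly(A) signal would allow G418 selection in mammalian cells. β-globin insulator fragments and bacterial and T7 terminators flank the units to limit transcriptional read-through.

The stated purpose is production of pseudovirus displaying the D950N spike. The plasmid supplies only the envelope protein and has no packaging signal or other viral vector elements, so it would be co-transfected with separate packaging and reporter components. The associated study concerns SARS-CoV-2 evolution and escape from vaccine-induced humoral immunity, which suggests use in testing the effect of this single mutation in neutralization assays.
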