Features (pLannotate 1.2.2; 21 found; start..end, strand, type, name):
      1..3765    +  CDS            S: SPIKE_SARS2 - Experimental evidence at protein level: Swiss-Prot protein existence level 1. [Spike glycoprotein]: May down-regulate host tetherin (BST2) by lysosomal degradation, thereby counteracting its antiviral activity. From Severe acute respiratory syndrome coronavirus 2 (2019-nCoV) (SARS-CoV-2).
   3839..4427    +  misc_feature   WPRE: woodchuck hepatitis virus posttranscriptional regulatory element
   4480..4601    -  polyA_signal   SV40 poly(A) signal: SV40 polyadenylation signal
   4624..4693    -  CDS            large T antigen (fragment): large T antigen from SV40 (simian virus 40)
   4716..4762    +  terminator     T7 terminator: transcription terminator for bacteriophage T7 RNA polymerase
   4792..4928    +  terminator     rrnG terminator: transcription terminator from the E. coli ribosomal RNA rrnG operon (Albrechtsen et al., 1991)
   4973..5044    +  misc_feature   3' β-globin insulator: insulator downstream of the human β-globin locus (Farrell et al., 2002)
   5089..5285    +  promoter       SV40 promoter: SV40 early promoter
   5299..6090    +  CDS            neo: KKA2_KLEPN - Also known as kan, nptII. Experimental evidence at protein level: Swiss-Prot protein existence level 1. Resistance to kanamycin, neomycin, paromomycin, ribostamycin, butirosin and gentamicin B. From Klebsiella pneumoniae.
   6104..6328    +  polyA_signal   bGH poly(A) signal: bovine growth hormone polyadenylation signal
   6524..7112    -  rep_origin     ori: high-copy-number ColE1/pMB1/pBR322/pUC origin of replication
   7284..7348    -  CDS            bla(M) (fragment): β-lactamase lacking the signal sequence; bla(M); allows cytosolic expression of β-lactamase
   7858..8718    +  CDS            AmpR: β-lactamase; bla; confers resistance to ampicillin, carbenicillin, and related antibiotics
   8731..8867    +  terminator     rrnG terminator: transcription terminator from the E. coli ribosomal RNA rrnG operon (Albrechtsen et al., 1991)
   9019..9090    +  misc_feature   5' β-globin insulator: insulator upstream of the human β-globin locus (Farrell et al., 2002)
   9095..9141    -  terminator     T7 terminator: transcription terminator for bacteriophage T7 RNA polymerase
   9159..9207    -  polyA_signal   poly(A) signal: synthetic polyadenylation signal
   9288..9591    +  enhancer       CMV enhancer: human cytomegalovirus immediate early enhancer
   9664..9681    -  promoter       CMV promoter (fragment): human cytomegalovirus (CMV) immediate early promoter
   9744..9795    +  promoter       CMVd2 promoter: truncated human cytomegalovirus (CMV) immediate early promoter that yields moderately reduced expression relative to the full-length promoter
   9929..10404   +  intron         β-globin intron: internally truncated intron from human β-globin
>Addgene plasmid #212425 | pTwist-SARS-CoV-2 Spike-deltaC18 D950N (AAT) | addgene full sequence | sequence record 432765 | Addgene NGS Result
ATGTTTGTGTTCCTCGTTCTCCTGCCCCTCGTTTCTTCCCAATGCGTGAACCTCACAACTAGAACGCAGC
TCCCACCCGCTTACACGAACTCTTTTACTCGTGGAGTATACTATCCCGATAAAGTCTTTAGGTCCAGTGT
CCTTCATTCTACTCAAGACCTTTTCCTGCCATTCTTCTCAAATGTCACCTGGTTCCATGCTATCCACGTT
TCTGGCACCAACGGAACTAAACGATTTGATAATCCCGTCTTGCCATTTAACGATGGCGTATACTTTGCCT
CAACGGAGAAGTCCAACATTATCCGGGGATGGATATTTGGCACCACCCTGGACTCCAAGACACAGTCTCT
CCTCATTGTGAACAACGCCACCAATGTCGTCATCAAAGTCTGTGAATTTCAATTTTGTAACGATCCCTTT
CTCGGGGTTTATTATCATAAGAATAACAAGTCTTGGATGGAGTCAGAGTTCCGCGTTTACAGTTCCGCTA
ACAACTGTACTTTTGAGTACGTTTCCCAACCATTTCTCATGGATCTTGAAGGGAAGCAAGGCAACTTCAA
GAATCTCCGCGAATTTGTGTTTAAGAATATAGACGGCTACTTCAAAATTTATAGCAAGCATACCCCGATA
AATCTGGTTCGGGATCTCCCTCAAGGCTTCTCCGCGTTGGAACCCCTCGTGGACTTGCCGATTGGCATCA
ACATCACCCGGTTCCAAACCCTTCTTGCCCTTCATCGAAGCTACCTCACGCCTGGCGACAGTAGTAGTGG
TTGGACAGCGGGCGCAGCAGCCTACTATGTGGGATATTTGCAACCACGCACCTTTCTTCTCAAATATAAC
GAAAACGGAACAATTACCGATGCCGTAGACTGTGCCCTCGATCCCCTGTCCGAAACTAAATGCACACTCA
AGTCCTTCACAGTTGAGAAAGGCATATACCAAACCAGTAACTTCCGCGTCCAACCCACCGAATCCATTGT
TCGATTCCCTAACATCACCAATTTGTGTCCTTTCGGTGAAGTATTTAATGCCACTCGATTTGCATCAGTT
TATGCCTGGAATCGCAAGCGAATATCAAATTGTGTTGCAGATTATAGTGTCCTGTATAATAGCGCATCAT
TCAGCACTTTTAAGTGTTATGGGGTCAGCCCTACGAAATTGAATGACTTGTGTTTTACCAACGTTTACGC
AGATTCTTTCGTCATACGCGGCGACGAAGTCCGACAGATTGCACCGGGGCAAACCGGAAAGATAGCAGAC
TATAATTATAAGTTGCCGGATGACTTCACCGGCTGCGTTATAGCATGGAACTCCAATAATCTCGATTCAA
AAGTCGGCGGCAACTATAATTATCTTTACCGCCTGTTTCGCAAGTCAAATCTGAAGCCCTTTGAACGTGA
CATCTCCACCGAAATTTATCAAGCTGGCAGCACCCCATGTAATGGAGTGGAAGGGTTTAACTGTTATTTT
CCCCTTCAATCATACGGATTTCAACCAACAAATGGGGTGGGCTATCAACCATATCGGGTGGTAGTCTTGA
GCTTTGAGCTGCTCCACGCACCGGCTACAGTTTGCGGACCGAAGAAAAGCACTAACCTGGTGAAGAATAA
ATGTGTGAACTTCAACTTTAATGGGCTCACCGGAACAGGGGTGCTGACAGAATCAAACAAGAAATTTCTC
CCTTTTCAACAATTTGGTAGAGACATTGCCGATACCACAGATGCCGTCCGCGATCCGCAAACACTGGAAA
TCCTCGATATAACACCCTGTAGCTTCGGCGGGGTCAGCGTGATAACTCCCGGAACGAACACATCCAACCA
AGTGGCTGTCCTGTATCAAGATGTCAACTGTACCGAAGTCCCTGTGGCGATACACGCCGACCAACTGACA
CCCACCTGGAGAGTCTACTCAACAGGTTCCAATGTCTTTCAAACTAGAGCGGGTTGTCTCATTGGCGCTG
AGCATGTCAATAATTCATACGAATGTGATATTCCTATTGGGGCAGGAATCTGTGCGTCTTATCAAACTCA
AACGAACTCACCACGGCGCGCTCGCTCAGTAGCCAGCCAGTCCATAATCGCCTATACCATGAGTCTCGGG
GCTGAGAACTCCGTGGCTTATTCAAACAATTCCATCGCAATCCCAACTAACTTTACCATTAGCGTTACCA
CGGAAATCTTGCCCGTCAGCATGACTAAGACGAGCGTAGACTGTACGATGTATATCTGTGGGGATTCCAC
CGAGTGTAGCAACCTCTTGCTTCAATACGGGTCTTTCTGTACTCAACTCAACCGAGCATTGACCGGAATT
GCGGTCGAACAAGACAAGAATACCCAAGAGGTGTTCGCACAAGTAAAGCAAATATACAAAACGCCGCCAA
TCAAAGATTTTGGCGGGTTTAATTTTAGCCAAATACTGCCAGACCCATCTAAGCCTTCAAAACGCAGCTT
TATCGAGGATCTGCTGTTCAACAAAGTTACGTTGGCTGACGCGGGTTTCATTAAGCAGTATGGGGATTGT
TTGGGAGACATTGCGGCCCGCGACCTTATCTGTGCTCAAAAATTCAATGGGTTGACAGTTCTGCCCCCTC
TGCTCACTGATGAGATGATTGCACAGTATACATCAGCATTGTTGGCAGGAACCATTACATCCGGCTGGAC
TTTTGGCGCGGGTGCGGCCCTTCAAATACCTTTCGCTATGCAAATGGCTTACAGATTCAATGGGATTGGT
GTCACGCAAAATGTATTGTATGAAAATCAGAAGCTGATCGCTAATCAATTTAACAGCGCGATTGGCAAGA
TCCAAGATTCACTGTCAAGCACAGCGTCCGCCCTCGGCAAACTCCAAAATGTTGTGAATCAAAACGCCCA
GGCCCTGAATACCCTCGTGAAGCAACTGAGTTCTAACTTCGGCGCAATCTCCAGCGTCCTCAACGACATA
TTGTCCAGACTTGATAAGGTGGAAGCCGAGGTGCAAATTGATCGGCTCATCACAGGCAGGCTCCAGTCAC
TCCAAACTTATGTGACACAACAGTTGATCCGGGCTGCTGAGATACGAGCAAGCGCCAACCTGGCCGCCAC
TAAAATGTCAGAGTGCGTGCTCGGGCAGTCCAAACGGGTTGACTTTTGTGGCAAGGGCTATCACTTGATG
TCCTTCCCCCAATCCGCCCCACATGGAGTGGTCTTTCTCCACGTCACTTATGTCCCTGCTCAAGAGAAGA
ACTTTACGACAGCTCCAGCAATCTGTCACGATGGCAAAGCGCACTTTCCCAGGGAAGGCGTTTTCGTCAG
TAATGGCACGCATTGGTTTGTGACCCAAAGGAATTTCTATGAACCCCAAATCATAACCACTGACAATACA
TTTGTCTCAGGCAACTGTGATGTGGTCATTGGGATCGTGAACAACACGGTATATGATCCCCTGCAACCCG
AGTTGGATAGCTTCAAAGAGGAATTGGATAAATACTTTAAGAATCATACTTCACCCGATGTTGATCTCGG
GGACATATCAGGAATAAATGCAAGTGTCGTCAACATTCAGAAAGAGATTGATCGCCTTAATGAGGTCGCC
AAGAACTTGAATGAATCTTTGATCGACTTGCAAGAACTGGGCAAATACGAACAATATATTAAATGGCCCT
GGTACATTTGGTTGGGCTTTATCGCCGGACTTATAGCTATCGTTATGGTCACAATTATGTTGTGCTGTAT
GACTAGCTGTTGTTCCTGCTTGAAAGGATGTTGCAGTTGCGGATCTTGTTGTAAATAAAGGATCCTCTAG
AAGTTGTCTCCTCCTGCACTGACTGACTGATACAATCGATTTCTGGATCCGCAGGCCTAATCAACCTCTG
GATTACAAAATTTGTGAAAGATTGACTGGTATTCTTAACTATGTTGCTCCTTTTACGCTATGTGGATACG
CTGCTTTAATGCCTTTGTATCATGCTATTGCTTCCCGTATGGCTTTCATTTTCTCCTCCTTGTATAAATC
CTGGTTGCTGTCTCTTTATGAGGAGTTGTGGCCCGTTGTCAGGCAACGTGGCGTGGTGTGCACTGTGTTT
GCTGACGCAACCCCCACTGGTTGGGGCATTGCCACCACCTGTCAGCTCCTTTCCGGGACTTTCGCTTTCC
CCCTCCCTATTGCCACGGCGGAACTCATCGCCGCCTGCCTTGCCCGCTGCTGGACAGGGGCTCGGCTGTT
GGGCACTGACAATTCCGTGGTGTTGTCGGGGAAGCTGACGTCCTTTCCATGGCTGCTCGCCTGTGTTGCC
ACCTGGATTCTGCGCGGGACGTCCTTCTGCTACGTCCCTTCGGCCCTCAATCCAGCGGACCTTCCTTCCC
GCGGCCTGCTGCCGGCTCTGCGGCCTCTTCCGCGTCTTCGCCTTCGCCCTCAGACGAGTCGGATCTCCCT
TTGGGCCGCCTCCCCGCCTGTCTAGCTTGACTGACTGAGATACAGCGTACCTTCAGCTCACAGACATGAT
AAGATACATTGATGAGTTTGGACAAACCACAACTAGAATGCAGTGAAAAAAATGCTTTATTTGTGAAATT
TGTGATGCTATTGCTTTATTTGTAACCATTATAAGCTGCAATAAACAAGTTAACAACAACAATTGCATTC
ATTTTATGTTTCAGGTTCAGGGGGAGGTGTGGGAGGTTTTTTAAAGCAAGTAAAACCTCTACAAATGTGG
TATTGGCCCATCTCTATCGGTATCGTAGCATAACCCCTTGGGGCCTCTAAACGGGTCTTGAGGGGTTTTT
TGTGCCCCTCGGGCCGGATTGCTATCTACCGGCATTGGCGCAGAAAAAAATGCCTGATGCGACGCTGCGC
GTCTTATACTCCCACATATGCCAGATTCAGCAACGGATACGGCTTCCCCAACTTGCCCACTTCCATACGT
GTCCTCCTTACCAGAAATTTATCCTTAAGGTCGTCAGCTATCCTGCAGGCGATCTCTCGATTTCGATCAA
GACATTCCTTTAATGGTCTTTTCTGGACACCACTAGGGGTCAGAAGTAGTTCATCAAACTTTCTTCCCTC
CCTAATCTCATTGGTTACCTTGGGCTATCGAAACTTAATTAAGCGATCTGCATCTCAATTAGTCAGCAAC
CATAGTCCCGCCCCTAACTCCGCCCATCCCGCCCCTAACTCCGCCCAGTTCCGCCCATTCTCCGCCCCAT
CGCTGACTAATTTTTTTTATTTATGCAGAGGCCGAGGCCGCCTCGGCCTCTGAGCTATTCCAGAAGTAGT
GAGGAGGCTTTTTTGGAGGCCTAGGCTTTTGCAAAGGAGGTAGCCAACATGATTGAACAAGATGGATTGC
ACGCAGGTTCTCCCGCCGCTTGGGTGGAGAGGCTATTCGGCTATGACTGGGCACAACAGACAATCGGCTG
CTCTGATGCCGCCGTGTTCCGGCTGTCAGCGCAGGGGCGCCCGGTTCTTTTTGTCAAGACCGACCTGTCC
GGTGCCCTGAATGAACTCCAGGACGAGGCAGCGCGGCTATCGTGGCTGGCCACGACGGGCGTTCCTTGCG
CAGCTGTGCTCGACGTTGTCACTGAAGCGGGAAGGGACTGGCTGCTATTGGGCGAAGTGCCGGGGCAGGA
TCTCCTGTCATCTCACCTTGCTCCTGCCGAGAAAGTATCCATCATGGCTGATGCAATGCGGCGGCTGCAT
ACGCTTGATCCGGCTACCTGCCCATTCGACCACCAAGCGAAACATCGCATCGAGCGAGCACGTACTCGGA
TGGAAGCCGGTCTTGTCGATCAGGATGATCTGGACGAAGAGCATCAGGGGCTCGCGCCAGCCGAACTGTT
CGCCAGGCTCAAGGCGCGGATGCCCGACGGCGAGGATCTCGTCGTGACCCACGGCGATGCCTGCTTGCCG
AATATCATGGTGGAAAATGGCCGCTTTTCTGGATTCATCGACTGTGGCCGGCTGGGTGTGGCGGACCGCT
ATCAGGACATAGCGTTGGCTACCCGTGATATTGCTGAAGAGCTTGGCGGCGAATGGGCTGACCGCTTCCT
CGTGCTTTACGGTATCGCCGCTCCCGATTCGCAGCGCATCGCCTTCTATCGCCTTCTTGACGAGTTCTTC
TAGTATGTAAGCCCTGTGCCTTCTAGTTGCCAGCCATCTGTTGTTTGCCCCTCCCCCGTGCCTTCCTTGA
CCCTGGAAGGTGCCACTCCCACTGTCCTTTCCTAATAAAATGAGGAAATTGCATCGCATTGTCTGAGTAG
GTGTCATTCTATTCTGGGGGGTGGGGTGGGGCAGGACAGCAAGGGGGAGGATTGGGAAGACAATAGCAGG
CATGCTGGGGATGCGGTGGGCTCTATGGTTAATTAACCAGTCAAGTCAGCTACTTGGCGAGATCGACTTG
TCTGGGTTTCGACTACGCTCAGAATTGCGTCAGTCAAGTTCGATCTGGTCCTTGCTATTGCACCCGTTCT
CCGATTACGAGTTTCATTTAAATCATGTGAGCAAAAGGCCAGCAAAAGGCCAGGAACCGTAAAAAGGCCG
CGTTGCTGGCGTTTTTCCATAGGCTCCGCCCCCCTGACGAGCATCACAAAAATCGACGCTCAAGTCAGAG
GTGGCGAAACCCGACAGGACTATAAAGATACCAGGCGTTTCCCCCTGGAAGCTCCCTCGTGCGCTCTCCT
GTTCCGACCCTGCCGCTTACCGGATACCTGTCCGCCTTTCTCCCTTCGGGAAGCGTGGCGCTTTCTCATA
GCTCACGCTGTAGGTATCTCAGTTCGGTGTAGGTCGTTCGCTCCAAGCTGGGCTGTGTGCACGAACCCCC
CGTTCAGCCCGACCGCTGCGCCTTATCCGGTAACTATCGTCTTGAGTCCAACCCGGTAAGACACGACTTA
TCGCCACTGGCAGCAGCCACTGGTAACAGGATTAGCAGAGCGAGGTATGTAGGCGGTGCTACAGAGTTCT
TGAAGTGGTGGCCTAACTACGGCTACACTAGAAGAACAGTATTTGGTATCTGCGCTCTGCTGAAGCCAGT
TACCTTCGGAAAAAGAGTTGGTAGCTCTTGATCCGGCAAACAAACCACCGCTGGTAGCGGTGGTTTTTTT
GTTTGCAAGCAGCAGATTACGCGCAGAAAAAAAGGATCTCAAGAAGATCCTTTGATCTTTTCTACGGGGT
CTGACGCTCAGTGGAACGAAAACTCACGTTAAGGGATTTTGGTCATGAGATTATCAAAAAGGATCTTCAC
CTAGATCCTTTTAAATTAAAAATGAAGTTTTAAATCAATCTAAAGTATATATGAGTAAACTTGGTCTGAC
AGTTACCAATGCTTAATCAGTGAGGCACCTATCTCAGCGATCTGTCTATTTCGTTCATCCATAGTTGCAT
TTAAATTTCCGAACTCTCCAAGGCCCTCGTCGGAAAATCTTCAAACCTTTCGTCCGATCCATCTTGCAGG
CTACCTCTCGAACGAACTATCGCAAGTCTCTTGGCCGGCCTTGCGCCTTGGCTATTGCTTGGCAGCGCCT
ATCGCCAGGTATTACTCCAATCCCGAATATCCGAGATCGGGATCACCCGAGAGAAGTTCAACCTACATCC
TCAATCCCGATCTATCCGAGATCCGAGGAATATCGAAATCGGGGCGCGCCTGGTGTACCGAGAACGATCC
TCTCAGTGCGAGTCTCGACGATCCATATCGTTGCTTGGCAGTCAGCCAGTCGGAATCCAGCTTGGGACCC
AGGAAGTCCAATCGTCAGATATTGTACTCAAGCCTGGTCACGGCAGCGTACCGATCTGTTTAAACCTAGA
TATTGATAGTCTGATCGGTCAACGTATAATCGAGTCCTAGCTTTTGCAAACATCTATCAAGAGACAGGAT
CAGCAGGAGGCTTTCGCATGAGTATTCAACATTTCCGTGTCGCCCTTATTCCCTTTTTTGCGGCATTTTG
CCTTCCTGTTTTTGCTCACCCAGAAACGCTGGTGAAAGTAAAAGATGCTGAAGATCAGTTGGGTGCGCGA
GTGGGTTACATCGAACTGGATCTCAACAGCGGTAAGATCCTTGAGAGTTTTCGCCCCGAAGAACGCTTTC
CAATGATGAGCACTTTTAAAGTTCTGCTATGTGGCGCGGTATTATCCCGTATTGACGCCGGGCAAGAGCA
ACTCGGTCGCCGCATACACTATTCTCAGAATGACTTGGTTGAGTATTCACCAGTCACAGAAAAGCATCTT
ACGGATGGCATGACAGTAAGAGAATTATGCAGTGCTGCCATAACCATGAGTGATAACACTGCGGCCAACT
TACTTCTGACAACGATTGGAGGACCGAAGGAGCTAACCGCTTTTTTGCACAACATGGGGGATCATGTAAC
TCGCCTTGATCGTTGGGAACCGGAGCTGAATGAAGCCATACCAAACGACGAGCGTGACACCACGATGCCT
GTAGCAATGGCAACAACCTTGCGTAAACTATTAACTGGCGAACTACTTACTCTAGCTTCCCGGCAACAGT
TGATAGACTGGATGGAGGCGGATAAAGTTGCAGGACCACTTCTGCGCTCGGCCCTTCCGGCTGGCTGGTT
TATTGCTGATAAATCTGGAGCCGGTGAGCGTGGGTCTCGCGGTATCATTGCAGCACTGGGGCCAGATGGT
AAGCCCTCCCGTATCGTAGTTATCTACACGACGGGGAGTCAGGCAACTATGGATGAACGAAATAGACAGA
TCGCTGAGATAGGTGCCTCACTGATTAAGCATTGGTAACCGATTCTAGGTGCATTGGCGCAGAAAAAAAT
GCCTGATGCGACGCTGCGCGTCTTATACTCCCACATATGCCAGATTCAGCAACGGATACGGCTTCCCCAA
CTTGCCCACTTCCATACGTGTCCTCCTTACCAGAAATTTATCCTTAAGATCCCGAATCGTTTAAACTCGA
CTCTGGCTCTATCGAATCTCCGTCGTTTCGAGCTTACGCGAACAGCCGTGGCGCTCATTTGCTCGTCGGG
CATCGAATCTCGTCAGCTATCGTCAGCTTACCTTTTTGGCAGCGATCGCGGCTCCCGACATCTTGGACCA
TTAGCTCCACAGGTATCTTCTTCCCTCTAGTGGTCATAACAGCAGCTTCAGCTACCTCTCAATTCAAAAA
ACCCCTCAAGACCCGTTTAGAGGCCCCAAGGGGTTATGCTATCAATCGTTGCGTTACACACACAAAAAAC
CAACACACATCCATCTTCGATGGATAGCGATTTTATTATCTAACTGCTGATCGAGTGTAGCCAGATCTAG
TAATCAATTACGGGGTCATTAGTTCATAGCCCATATATGGAGTTCCGCGTTACATAACTTACGGTAAATG
GCCCGCCTGGCTGACCGCCCAACGACCCCCGCCCATTGACGTCAATAATGACGTATGTTCCCATAGTAAC
GCCAATAGGGACTTTCCATTGACGTCAATGGGTGGAGTATTTACGGTAAACTGCCCACTTGGCAGTACAT
CAAGTGTATCATATGCCAAGTACGCCCCCTATTGACGTCAATGACGGTAAATGGCCCGCCTGGCATTATG
CCCAGTACATGACCTTATGGGACTTTCCTACTTGGCAGTACATCTACGTATTAGTCATCGCTATTACCAT
GCTGATGCGGTTTTGGCAGTACATCAATGGGCGTGGATAGCGGTTTGACTCACGGGGATTTCCAAGTCTC
CACCCCATTGACGTCAATGGGAGTTTGTTTTGGCACCAAAATCAACGGGACTTTCCAAAATGTCGTAACA
ACTCCGCCCCATTGACGCAAATGGGCGGTAGGCGTGTACGGTGGGAGGTCTATATAAGCAGAGCTGGTTT
AGTGAACCGTCAGATCGCCTGGAGACGCCATCCACGCTGTTTTGACCTCCATAGAAGACACCGGGACCGA
TCCAGCCTCCCCTCGAAGCTTACATGTGGTACCGAGCTCGGATCCTGAGAACTTCAGGGTGAGTCTATGG
GACCCTTGATGTTTTCTTTCCCCTTCTTTTCTATGGTTAAGTTCATGTCATAGGAAGGGGAGAAGTAACA
GGGTACACATATTGACCAAATCAGGGTAATTTTGCATTTGTAATTTTAAAAAATGCTTTCTTCTTTTAAT
ATACTTTTTTGTTTATCTTATTTCTAATACTTTCCCTAATCTCTTTCTTTCAGGGCAATAATGATACAAT
GTATCATGCCTCTTTGCACCATTCTAAAGAATAACAGTGATAATTTCTGGGTTAAGGCAATAGCAATATT
TCTGCATATAAATATTTCTGCATATAAATTGTAACTGATGTAAGAGGTTTCATATTGCTAATAGCAGCTA
CAATCCAGCTACCATTCTGCTTTTATTTTATGGTTGGGATAAGGCTGGATTATTCTGAGTCCAAGCTAGG
CCCTTTTGCTAATCATGTTCATACCTCTTATCTTCCTCCCACAGCTCCTGGGCAACGTGCTGGTCTGTGT
GCTGGCCCATCACTTTGGCAAAGGCGGCCGCC
